>Addgene plasmid #191290 | pTETDuet_M42FDHFR_Q33STS | addgene full sequence | sequence record 378527 | Addgene NGS Result
CTTAAGTCGAACAGAAAGTAATCGTATTGTACATCCCTATCAGTGATAGAGATTGACATCCCTATCAGTG
ATAGAGATACTGAGCACATCAGCAGGACGCACTGACCGAATTCATTAAAGAGGAGAAAGGTACCATGCTG
CAGATCTCATGAAACAGTACCTGGAGCTGATGCAAAAAGTTCTGGATGAGGGTACCCAGAAAAACGACCG
CACGGGTACCGGAACGCTGAGCATTTTTGGCCATTCGATGCGTTTTAACCTGCAGGACGGATTCCCGCTG
GTTACGACCAAACGCTGCCACCTGCGTAGCATTATTCATGAGCTGCTGTGGTTTCTGCAAGGTGACACTA
ACATCGCGTATCTGCACGAAAACAATGTGACGATCTGGGATGAATGGGCCGATGAAAACGGCGATCTGGG
CCCAGTGTATGGTAAACAGTGGCGCGCCTGGCCAACGCCAGATGGCCGCCACATCGATCAGATCACGACC
GTGCTGAATCAACTGAAAAACGACCCGGACAGCCGCCGCATTATTGTTTCCGCGTGGAATGTGGGTGAAC
TGGATAAAATGGCGCTGGCGCCGTGCCATGCATTCTTCCAGTTTTACGTTGCGGACGGTAAGCTGAGCTG
TCAACTTTATCAGCGCAGCTGCGATGTTTTCCTCGGCCTGCCGTTCAATATCGCCAGCTACGCGTTACTG
GTGCATATGATGGCGCAGCAGTGCGACCTGGAGGTGGGTGATTTTGTCTGGACCGGCGGTGATACCCACC
TGTACAGCAACCATATGGACCAAACGCATCTGCAATTGAGCCGTGAGCCGCGTCCGCTGCCGAAACTGAT
TATTAAGCGCAAACCCGAGAGCATCTTTGACTATCGTTTCGAAGACTTCGAGATTGAAGGCTACGATCCG
CACCCGGGTATCAAAGCGCCGGTGGCTATCTAACTCGAGTCTGGTAAAGAAACCGCTGCTGCGAAATTTG
AACGCCAGCACATGGACTCGTCTACTAGCGCAGCTTAATTAACCTAGGCTGCTGCCACCGCTGAGCAATA
ACTAGCATAACCCCTTGGGGCCTCTAAACGGGTCTTGAGGGGTTTTTTGCTGAAACCTCAGGCATTTGAG
AAGCACACGGTCACACTGCTTCCGGTAGTCAATAAACCGGTAAACCAGCAATAGACATAAGCGGCTATTT
AACGACCCTGCCCTGAACCGACGACCGGGTCGAATTTGCTTTCGAATTTCTGCCATTCATCCGCTTATTA
TCACTTATTCAGGCGTAGCAACCAGGCGTTTAAGGGCACCAATAACTGCCTTAAAAAAATTACGCCCCGC
CCTGCCACTCATCGCAGTACTGTTGTAATTCATTAAGCATTCTGCCGACATGGAAGCCATCACAAACGGC
ATGATGAACCTGAATCGCCAGCGGCATCAGCACCTTGTCGCCTTGCGTATAATATTTGCCCATAGTGAAA
ACGGGGGCGAAGAAGTTGTCCATATTGGCCACGTTTAAATCAAAACTGGTGAAACTCACCCAGGGATTGG
CTGAGACGAAAAACATATTCTCAATAAACCCTTTAGGGAAATAGGCCAGGTTTTCACCGTAACACGCCAC
ATCTTGCGAATATATGTGTAGAAACTGCCGGAAATCGTCGTGGTATTCACTCCAGAGCGATGAAAACGTT
TCAGTTTGCTCATGGAAAACGGTGTAACAAGGGTGAACACTATCCCATATCACCAGCTCACCGTCTTTCA
TTGCCATACGGAACTCCGGATGAGCATTCATCAGGCGGGCAAGAATGTGAATAAAGGCCGGATAAAACTT
GTGCTTATTTTTCTTTACGGTCTTTAAAAAGGCCGTAATATCCAGCTGAACGGTCTGGTTATAGGTACAT
TGAGCAACTGACTGAAATGCCTCAAAATGTTCTTTACGATGCCATTGGGATATATCAACGGTGGTATATC
CAGTGATTTTTTTCTCCATTTTAGCTTCCTTAGCTCCTGAAAATCTCGATAACTCAAAAAATACGCCCGG
TAGTGATCTTATTTCATTATGGTGAAAGTTGGAACCTCTTACGTGCCGATCAACGTCTCATTTTCGCCAA
AAGTTGGCCCAGGGCTTCCCGGTATCAACAGGGACACCAGGATTTATTTATTCTGCGAAGTGATCTTCCG
TCACAGGTATTTATTCGGCGCAAAGTGCGTCGGGTGATGCTGCCAACTTACTGATTTAGTGTATGATGGT
GTTTTTGAGGTGCTCCAGTGGCTTCTGTTTCTATCAGCTGTCCCTCCTGTTCAGCTACTGACGGGGTGGT
GCGTAACGGCAAAAGCACCGCCGGACATCAGCGCTAGCGGAGTGTATACTGGCTTACTATGTTGGCACTG
ATGAGGGTGTCAGTGAAGTGCTTCATGTGGCAGGAGAAAAAAGGCTGCACCGGTGCGTCAGCAGAATATG
TGATACAGGATATATTCCGCTTCCTCGCTCACTGACTCGCTACGCTCGGTCGTTCGACTGCGGCGAGCGG
AAATGGCTTACGAACGGGGCGGAGATTTCCTGGAAGATGCCAGGAAGATACTTAACAGGGAAGTGAGAGG
GCCGCGGCAAAGCCGTTTTTCCATAGGCTCCGCCCCCCTGACAAGCATCACGAAATCTGACGCTCAAATC
AGTGGTGGCGAAACCCGACAGGACTATAAAGATACCAGGCGTTTCCCCCTGGCGGCTCCCTCGTGCGCTC
TCCTGTTCCTGCCTTTCGGTTTACCGGTGTCATTCCGCTGTTATGGCCGCGTTTGTCTCATTCCACGCCT
GACACTCAGTTCCGGGTAGGCAGTTCGCTCCAAGCTGGACTGTATGCACGAACCCCCCGTTCAGTCCGAC
CGCTGCGCCTTATCCGGTAACTATCGTCTTGAGTCCAACCCGGAAAGACATGCAAAAGCACCACTGGCAG
CAGCCACTGGTAATTGATTTAGAGGAGTTAGTCTTGAAGTCATGCGCCGGTTAAGGCTAAACTGAAAGGA
CAAGTTTTGGTGACTGCGCTCCTCCAAGCCAGTTACCTCGGTTCAAAGAGTTGGTAGCTCAGAGAACCTT
CGAAAAACCGCCCTGCAAGGCGGTTTTTTCGTTTTCAGAGCAAGAGATTACGCGCAGACCAAAACGATCT
CAAGAAGATCATCTTATTAATCAGATAAAATATTTCTAGATTTCAGTGCAATTTATCTCTTCAAATGTAG
CACCTGAAGTCAGCCCCATACGATATAAGTTGTAATTCTCATGTTAGTCATGCCCCGCGCCCACCGGAAG
GAGCTGACTGGGTTGAAGGCTCTCAAGGGCATCGGTCGAGATCCCGGTGCCTAATGAGTGAGCTAACTTA
CATTAATTGCGTTGCGCTCACTGCCCGCTTTCCAGTCGGGAAACCTGTCGTGCCAGCTGCATTAATGAAT
CGGCCAACGCGCGGGGAGAGGCGGTTTGCGTATTGGGCGCCAGGGTGGTTTTTCTTTTCACCAGTGAGAC
GGGCAACAGCTGATTGCCCTTCACCGCCTGGCCCTGAGAGAGTTGCAGCAAGCGGTCCACGCTGGTTTGC
CCCAGCAGGCGAAAATCCTGTTTGATGGTGGTTAACGGCGGGATATAACATGAGCTGTCTTCGGTATCGT
CGTATCCCACTACCGAGATGTCCGCACCAACGCGCAGCCCGGACTCGGTAATGGCGCGCATTGCGCCCAG
CGCCATCTGATCGTTGGCAACCAGCATCGCAGTGGGAACGATGCCCTCATTCAGCATTTGCATGGTTTGT
TGAAAACCGGACATGGCACTCCAGTCGCCTTCCCGTTCCGCTATCGGCTGAATTTGATTGCGAGTGAGAT
ATTTATGCCAGCCAGCCAGACGCAGACGCGCCGAGACAGAACTTAATGGGCCCGCTAACAGCGCGATTTG
CTGGTGACCCAATGCGACCAGATGCTCCACGCCCAGTCGCGTACCGTCTTCATGGGAGAAAATAATACTG
TTGATGGGTGTCTGGTCAGAGACATCAAGAAATAACGCCGGAACATTAGTGCAGGCAGCTTCCACAGCAA
TGGCATCCTGGTCATCCAGCGGATAGTTAATGATCAGCCCACTGACGCGTTGCGCGAGAAGATTGTGCAC
CGCCGCTTTACAGGCTTCGACGCCGCTTCGTTCTACCATCGACACCACCACGCTGGCACCCAGTTGATCG
GCGCGAGATTTAATCGCCGCGACAATTTGCGACGGCGCGTGCAGGGCCAGACTGGAGGTGGCAACGCCAA
TCAGCAACGACTGTTTGCCCGCCAGTTGTTGTGCCACGCGGTTGGGAATGTAATTCAGCTCCGCCATCGC
CGCTTCCACTTTTTCCCGCGTTTTCGCAGAAACGTGGCTGGCCTGGTTCACCACGCGGGAAACGGTCTGA
TAAGAGACACCGGCATACTCTGCGACATCGTATAACGTTACTGGTTTCACATTCACCACCCTGAATTGAC
TCTCTTCCGGGCGCTATCATGCCATACCGCGAAAGGTTTTGCGCCATTCGATGGTGTCCGGGATCTCGAC
GCTCTCCCTTATGCGACTCCTGCATTAGGAAATTAATACGACTCACTATAGGGGAATTGTGAGCGGATAA
CAATTCCCCTGTAGAAATAATTTTGTTTAACTTTAATAAGGAGATATACCATGATCAGTCTGATTGCGGC
GTTAGCGGTAGATCGCGTTATCGGCATGGAAAACGCCATGCCGTGGAACCTGCCTGCCGATCTCGCCTGG
TTTAAACGCAACACCTTAAATAAACCCGTGATTTTTGGCCGCCATACCTGGGAATCAATCGGTCGTCCGT
TGCCAGGACGCAAAAATATTATCCTCAGCAGTCAACCGGGTACGGACGATCGCGTAACGTGGGTGAAGTC
GGTGGATGAAGCCATCGCGGCGTGTGGTGACGTACCAGAAATCATGGTGATTGGCGGCGGTCGCGTTTAT
GAACAGTTCTTGCCAAAAGCGCAAAAACTGTATCTGACGCATATCGACGCAGAAGTGGAAGGCGACACCC
ATTTCCCGGATTACGAGCCGGATGACTGGGAATCGGTATTCAGCGAATTCCACGATGCTGATGCGCAGAA
CTCTCACAGCTATTGCTTTGAGATTCTGGAGCGGCGGTAACAGGCGTCGACAAGCTTGCGGCCGCATAAT
G
Features (pLannotate 1.2.2; 19 found; start..end, strand, type, name):
     34..107     +  promoter       PLtetO-1 promoter: modified phage lambda PL promoter with tet operator sites (Lutz and Bujard, 1997)
    149..940     +  CDS            thyA: TYSY_ECO57 - Experimental evidence at protein level: Swiss-Prot protein existence level 1. Catalyzes the reductive methylation of 2'-deoxyuridine-5'- monophosphate (dUMP) to 2'-deoxythymidine-5'-monophosphate (dTMP) while utilizing 5,10-methylenetetrahydrofolate (mTHF) as the methyl donor and reductant in the reaction, yielding dihydrofolate (DHF) as a by- product. This enzymatic reaction provides an intracellular de novo source of dTMP, an essential precursor for DNA biosynthesis. From Escherichia coli O157:H7.
    956..997     +  CDS            S-Tag (fragment): affinity and epitope tag derived from pancreatic ribonuclease A
   1027..1044    +  CDS            SET1 (fragment): solubility-enhancement tag derived from T7 phage gene 10B
   1052..1099    +  terminator     T7 terminator: transcription terminator for bacteriophage T7 RNA polymerase
   1323..1979    -  CDS            cat: CAT_ECOLX - Experimental evidence at protein level: Swiss-Prot protein existence level 1. This enzyme is an effector of chloramphenicol resistance in bacteria. From Escherichia coli. This protein is used as a marker in many commonly used cloning vectors, such as pACYC184.
   1980..2082    -  promoter       cat promoter: promoter of the E. coli cat gene encoding chloramphenicol acetyltransferase
   2203..2346    +  mobile_element IS1 (fragment): prokaryotic transposable element IS1
   2465..2520    -  rep_origin     RSF ori (fragment): Plasmids containing the RSF 1030 origin of replication can be propagated in E. coli cells that contain additional plasmids with compatible origins.
   2608..3153    -  rep_origin     p15A ori: Plasmids containing the medium-copy-number p15A origin of replication can be propagated in E. coli cells that contain a second plasmid with the ColE1 origin.
   3265..3329    -  CDS            TcR (fragment): tetracycline efflux protein; tet; confers resistance to tetracycline
   3344..3365    -  protein_bind   CAP binding site: CAP binding activates transcription in the presence of cAMP. E. coli catabolite activator protein
   3378..4460    -  CDS            lacI: lac repressor; lacI; The lac repressor binds to the lac operator to inhibit transcription in E. coli. This inhibition can be relieved by adding lactose or isopropyl-β-D-thiogalactopyranoside (IPTG).
   4461..4538    -  promoter       lacI promoter: lacI
   4546..4581    -  CDS            TcR (fragment): tetracycline efflux protein; tet; confers resistance to tetracycline
   4584..4602    +  promoter       T7 promoter: promoter for bacteriophage T7 RNA polymerase
   4603..4627    +  protein_bind   lac operator: The lac repressor binds to the lac operator to inhibit transcription in E. coli. This inhibition can be relieved by adding lactose or isopropyl-β-D-thiogalactopyranoside (IPTG). lac repressor encoded by lacI
   4642..4664    +  RBS            RBS: efficient ribosome binding site from bacteriophage T7 gene 10 (Olins and Rangwala, 1989)
   4671..5150    +  CDS            ecDHFR: E. coli dihydrofolate reductase; folA
