[The description below was written by a language model from this plasmid's Addgene catalogue record and pLannotate feature annotations shown in this document.]
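Description:
pTETDuet_M42FDHFR_Q33STS is a low-copy bacterial expression plasmid (about 5.2 kb by the sequenced record) built on the pTET-duet backbone for co-expressing two E. coli folate-pathway enzymes, dihydrofolate reductase (folA, DHFR) and thymidylate synthase (thyA, TS). It replicates from a p15A origin, which is compatible with ColE1-type plasmids, and is selected with chloramphenicol through a cat gene driven by its own promoter. Short annotated fragments of an RSF origin, IS1 and the tetracycline resistance gene appear to be backbone remnants rather than functional parts.

The two genes sit in separate Duet-style expression units. The folA coding sequence follows a T7 promoter with an adjacent lac operator and the strong phage T7 gene 10 ribosome binding site, and the plasmid carries lacI with its promoter, so this unit has the usual arrangement for lac repressor control of T7 RNA polymerase-dependent transcription. The thyA coding sequence is placed downstream of the PLtetO-1 promoter, a phage lambda PL derivative carrying tet operator sites that responds to Tet repressor. No tetR gene is annotated on the plasmid, so any such repression would have to come from the host. Fragments of an S-tag and a SET1 tag are annotated after thyA, and the table alone does not show whether they are fused to the protein. A T7 terminator follows them.

This version carries the M42F substitution in DHFR and Q33S in TS. TS converts dUMP to dTMP and generates dihydrofolate, the substrate DHFR reduces, so the two activities are metabolically coupled. The associated publication concerns the genetic landscape of a metabolic interaction, which fits the use of this mutant pairing to examine how variants of the two enzymes interact.
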