Addgene plasmid #191290: pTETDuet_M42FDHFR_Q33STS
Purpose: Bacterial co-expression of E. coli folA (Dihydrofolate Reductase) and E. coli thyA (Thymidylate Synthase)
Depositing lab: Kimberly Reynolds. Depositing organization: University of Texas Southwestern Medical Center. Publication: The genetic landscape of a metabolic interaction. Nguyen TN, Ingle C, Thompson S, Reynolds KA. Nat Commun. 2024 Apr 18;15(1):3351. doi: 10.1038/s41467-024-47671-0. PubMed 38637543.
Backbone
  Vector backbone: pTET-duet
  Vector type: Bacterial Expression
Growth in bacteria
  Bacterial resistance: Chloramphenicol, 25 μg/mL
  Growth temperature: 30°C
  Growth strain: DH5alpha
  Copy number: Low Copy
Gene/Insert
  Gene/Insert name: folA, thyA (alt names: DHFR; TS)
  Species: E. coli
  Mutation: M42F DHFR, Q33S TYMS
  Promoter: T7 (folA), Tet (thyA)
  Cloning method: Restriction Enzyme; 5′ cloning site EcoNI (not destroyed); 3′ cloning site NotI (not destroyed)
  Sequencing primers: 5′ _GGATCTCGACGCTCTCCCTT; 3′ _CCGCTGAGCAATAACTAGC
Terms and licenses: Academic/Nonprofit Terms; Industry Terms: Not Available to Industry
Depositor comments: Please visit https://doi.org/10.1101/2023.05.28.542639 for bioRxiv preprint.
How to cite: pTETDuet_M42FDHFR_Q33STS was a gift from Kimberly Reynolds (Addgene plasmid # 191290 ; http://n2t.net/addgene:191290 ; RRID:Addgene_191290)
